>Addgene plasmid #64674 | p3xFLAG-CMV-RNF8-N-terminus(1-111) | depositor partial sequence | sequence record 109089 | RNF8-N-terminus amino acids 1-111
ATGGGGGAGCCCGGCTTCTTCGTCACAGGAGACCGCGCCGGTGGCCGGAGCTGGTGCCTGCGGCGGGTGG
GGATGAGCGCCGGGTGGCTGCTGCTGGAAGATGGGTGCGAGGTGACTGTAGGACGAGGATTTGGTGTCAC
ATACCAACTGGTATCAAAAATCTGCCCCCTGATGATTTCTCGAAACCACTGTGTTTTGAAGCAGAATCCT
GAGGGCCAATGGACAATTATGGACAACAAGAGTCTAAATGGTGTTTGGCTGAACAGAGCGCGTCTGGAAC
CTTTAAGGGTCTATTCCATTCATCAGGGAGACTACATCCAACTTGGAGTGCCT
