>Addgene plasmid #64674 | p3xFLAG-CMV-RNF8-N-terminus(1-111) | addgene partial sequence | sequence record 112601 | CMV-F 5'-CGCAAATGGGCGGTAGGCGTG-3'
GTGAACCGTCAGAATTAACCATGGACTACAAAGACCATGACGGTGATTATAAAGATCATGACATCGATTA
CAAGGATGACGATGACAAGCTTGCGGCCGCGAATTCAATGGGGGAGCCCGGCTTCTTCGTCACAGGAGAC
CGCGCCGGTGGCCGGAGCTGGTGCCTGCGGCGGGTGGGGATGAGCGCCGGGTGGCTGCTGCTGGAAGATG
GGTGCGAGGTGACTGTAGGACGAGGATTTGGTGTCACATACCAACTGGTATCAAAAATCTGCCCCCTGAT
GATTTCTCGAAACCACTGTGTTTTGAAGCAGAATCCTGAGGGCCAATGGACAATTATGGACAACAAGAGT
CTAAATGGTGTTTGGCTGAACAGAGCGCGTCTGGAACCTTTAAGGGTCTATTCCATTCATCAGGGAGACT
ACATCCAACTTGGAGTGCCTTAAGGTACCAGTCGACTCTAGAGGATCCCGGGTGGCATCCCTGTGACCCC
TCCCCAGTGCCTCTCCTGGCCCTGGAAGTTGCCACTCCAGTGCCCACCAGCCTTGTCCTAATAAAATTAA
GTTGCATCATTTTGTCTGACTAGGTGTCCTTCTATAATATTATGGGGTGGAGGGGGGTGGTATGGAGCAA
GGGGCAAGTTGGGAAGACAACCTGTAGGGCCTGCGGGGTCTATTGGGAACCAAGCTGGAGTGCAGTGGCA
CAATCTTGGCTCACTGCAATCTCCGCCTCCTGGGTTCAAGCGATTCTCCTGCCTCAGCCTCCCGAGTTGT
TGGGATTCCAGGCATGCATGACCAGGCTCA
