>Addgene plasmid #64674 | p3xFLAG-CMV-RNF8-N-terminus(1-111) | addgene partial sequence | sequence record 112803 | hGH-PA-R 5'-CCAGCTTGGTTCCCAATAGA-3'
CCTTGCTCCATACCACCCCCCTCCACCCCATAATATTATAGAAGGACACCTAGTCAGACAAAATGATGCA
ACTTAATTTTATTAGGACAAGGCTGGTGGGCACTGGAGTGGCAACTTCCAGGGCCAGGAGAGGCACTGGG
GAGGGGTCACAGGGATGCCACCCGGGATCCTCTAGAGTCGACTGGTACCTTAAGGCACTCCAAGTTGGAT
GTAGTCTCCCTGATGAATGGAATAGACCCTTAAAGGTTCCAGACGCGCTCTGTTCAGCCAAACACCATTT
AGACTCTTGTTGTCCATAATTGTCCATTGGCCCTCAGGATTCTGCTTCAAAACACAGTGGTTTCGAGAAA
TCATCAGGGGGCAGATTTTTGATACCAGTTGGTATGTGACACCAAATCCTCGTCCTACAGTCACCTCGCA
CCCATCTTCCAGCAGCAGCCACCCGGCGCTCATCCCCACCCGCCGCAGGCACCAGCTCCGGCCACCGGCG
CGGTCTCCTGTGACGAAGAAGCCGGGCTCCCCCATTGAATTCGCGGCCGCAAGCTTGTCATCGTCATCCT
TGTAATCGATGTCATGATCTTTATAATCACCGTCATGGTCTTTGTAGTCCATGGTTAATTCTGACGGTTC
ACTAAACGAGCTCTGCTTATATAGACCTCCCACCGTACACGCCTACCGCCCATTTGCGTCAACGGGGCGG
GGTTATTACGACATTTTGGAAAGTCCCGTTGATTTTGGTGCCAAAACAAACTCCCATTGACGTCAATGGG
GTGGAGACTTGGAAATCCCCGTGAGTCAAACCGCTATCCACGCCCATTGGTGTACTGCCAAA
