[The description below was written by a language model from this plasmid's Addgene catalogue record.]
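Description:
p3xFLAG-CMV-RNF8-N-terminus(1-111) is a mammalian expression plasmid built on the commercial p3XFLAG-CMV backbone (about 6.4 kb; roughly 6.7 kb with insert). It is maintained in E. coli as a high-copy plasmid under ampicillin selection. The record does not include a feature table, so the origin of replication, polyadenylation signal and any mammalian selection marker carried by the backbone are not documented here.

The payload is a 333 bp fragment of human RNF8 (ring finger protein 8) encoding only the N-terminal amino acids 1 to 111, cloned between EcoRI and KpnI sites that both remain intact. Transcription is driven by the CMV promoter, a strong constitutive viral promoter suited to high-level expression in transfected mammalian cells. The backbone supplies an N-terminal FLAG epitope (a triple FLAG, as the vector name indicates), so the fragment is produced as a FLAG-tagged fusion that can be detected or immunoprecipitated with anti-FLAG antibodies. RNF8 is an E3 ubiquitin ligase that acts in the DNA double-strand break response. From general knowledge, its N-terminal region contains the phosphopeptide-binding FHA domain while the catalytic RING finger lies at the C terminus, so this truncation would be expected to lack the ligase domain, although the record itself does not annotate domains.

The construct comes from a study of how the scaffold protein WRAP53beta organises the ubiquitin response at DNA double-strand breaks. A truncation of this kind is typically used for domain mapping, for example testing which part of RNF8 mediates a protein interaction, though the record states only that it expresses the N terminus alone.
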