Addgene plasmid #64674: p3xFLAG-CMV-RNF8-N-terminus(1-111)
Purpose: Expresses only N terminus of RNF8, amino acids 1 to 111
Depositing lab: Marianne Farnebo. Depositing organization: Karolinska Institutet. Publication: The scaffold protein WRAP53beta orchestrates the ubiquitin response critical for DNA double-strand break repair. Henriksson S, Rassoolzadeh H, Hedstrom E, Coucoravas C, Julner A, Goldstein M, Imreh G, Zhivotovsky B, Kastan MB, Helleday T, Farnebo M. Genes Dev. 2014 Dec 15;28(24):2726-38. doi: 10.1101/gad.246546.114. PubMed 25512560.
Backbone
  Vector backbone: p3XFLAG-CMV
  Backbone manufacturer: Sigma aldrich
  Backbone size w/o insert (bp): 6400
  Total vector size (bp): 6733
  Vector type: Mammalian Expression
Growth in bacteria
  Bacterial resistance: Ampicillin, 100 μg/mL
  Growth temperature: 37°C
  Growth strain: DH5alpha
  Copy number: High Copy
Gene/Insert
  Gene/Insert name: Ring finger protein 8 (alt name: RNF8/N-terminus amino acids 1-111)
  Species: H. sapiens (human)
  Insert size (bp): 333
  Mutation: Only N terminus amino acids 1-111
  GenBank ID: NM_003958.3
  Entrez Gene: RNF8 (a.k.a. hRNF8)
  Promoter: CMV
  Tag / fusion protein: FLAG (N terminal on backbone)
  Cloning method: Restriction Enzyme; 5′ cloning site EcoRI (not destroyed); 3′ cloning site KpnI (not destroyed)
  Sequencing primers: 5′ CMV-F; 3′ CMV-24 reverse: 5’-TATTAGGACAAGGCTGGTGGGCAC-3’
Terms and licenses: Academic/Nonprofit Terms; Industry Terms: Not Available to Industry
How to cite: p3xFLAG-CMV-RNF8-N-terminus(1-111) was a gift from Marianne Farnebo (Addgene plasmid # 64674 ; http://n2t.net/addgene:64674 ; RRID:Addgene_64674)
